Addgene plasmid #81803: pDONR223_RIMS2_WT
Purpose: Gateway Donor vector containing RIMS2 ,part of the Target Accelerator Plasmid Collection.
Depositing lab: Jesse Boehm & William Hahn & David Root. Depositing organization: Broad Institute. Publication: Systematic Functional Interrogation of Rare Cancer Variants Identifies Oncogenic Alleles. Kim E, Ilic N, Shrestha Y, Zou L, Kamburov A, Zhu C, Yang X, Lubonja R, Tran N, Nguyen C, Lawrence MS, Piccioni F, Bagul M, Doench JG, Chouinard CR, Wu X, Hogstrom L, Natoli T, Tamayo P, Horn H, Corsello SM, Lage K, Root DE, Subramanian A, Golub TR, Getz G, Boehm JS, Hahn WC. Cancer Discov. 2016 Jul;6(7):714-26. doi: 10.1158/2159-8290.CD-16-0160. Epub 2016 May 4. PubMed 27147599.
Backbone
  Vector backbone: pDONR223
  Backbone manufacturer: Invitrogen
  Backbone size w/o insert (bp): 2790
  Vector type: Gateway Entry vector
Growth in bacteria
  Bacterial resistance: Spectinomycin, 50 μg/mL
  Growth temperature: 37°C
  Growth strain: DH5alpha
  Copy number: High Copy
Gene/Insert
  Gene/Insert name: RIMS2 (alt name: NM_014677.4)
  Species: H. sapiens (human)
  Mutation: S86F; Q295R
  Entrez Gene: RIMS2 (a.k.a. CRSDS, OBOE, RAB3IP3, RIM2)
  Promoter: None
  Cloning method: Gateway Cloning
  Sequencing primers: 5′ M13pUC-fwd; 3′ M13-Rev
Terms and licenses: Academic/Nonprofit Terms; Industry Terms: Not Available to Industry
Depositor comments: Closed state: stop codon immediately follows insert
How to cite: pDONR223_RIMS2_WT was a gift from Jesse Boehm & William Hahn & David Root (Addgene plasmid # 81803 ; http://n2t.net/addgene:81803 ; RRID:Addgene_81803)
