[The description below was written by a language model from this plasmid's Addgene catalogue record and pLannotate feature annotations shown in this document.]
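Description:
pDONR223_RIMS2_WT is a Gateway entry clone built on the Invitrogen pDONR223 backbone and carrying the human RIMS2 open reading frame (reference transcript NM_014677.4). It belongs to the Target Accelerator Plasmid Collection, a set of clones assembled for systematic functional testing of cancer-associated alleles. The plasmid is maintained in E. coli through a high-copy ColE1/pUC-type origin. Selection is with spectinomycin, conferred by the aadA (SmR) aminoglycoside adenylyltransferase gene. Upstream of that gene the annotation picks up fragments of a class 1 integron Pc promoter and a gentamicin acetyltransferase gene, which appear to be remnants of the resistance cassette rather than functional markers. The sequenced record is 6,285 nt.

The RIMS2 coding sequence (annotated from about 791 to 4159) sits between two Gateway attL recombination sites, both of which the automated annotation labels attL3. LR Clonase can therefore transfer the ORF directionally into any compatible destination vector. The entry clone has no promoter driving the insert, so expression depends on the destination vector chosen. rrnB T1 and T2 terminators lie upstream of the cassette and insulate it from read-through transcription. A T7 promoter lies just beyond the downstream att site, pointing back toward the insert, and short lacI and lacZα fragments are backbone remnants. The clone is in the "closed" configuration, meaning a stop codon immediately follows the ORF, so it suits native or N-terminally tagged expression but not C-terminal fusions.

Although the name designates it as the wild-type reference, the record lists two amino-acid differences, S86F and Q295R; it does not explain them. RIMS2 encodes a Rab effector and putative scaffold protein involved in exocytosis.
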