Features (pLannotate 1.2.2; 12 found; start..end, strand, type, name):
    121..213     +  CDS            lacI (fragment): lac repressor; lacI; The lac repressor binds to the lac operator to inhibit transcription in E. coli. This inhibition can be relieved by adding lactose or isopropyl-β-D-thiogalactopyranoside (IPTG).
    268..295     -  terminator     rrnB T2 terminator: transcription terminator T2 from the E. coli rrnB gene
    427..470     +  terminator     rrnB T1 terminator: Escherichia coli rrnB; transcription terminator T1 from the E. coli rrnB gene
    517..553     -  CDS            lacZα (fragment): LacZα fragment of β-galactosidase; lacZ fragment
    570..665     +  protein_bind   attL3: mutant version of attL; recombination site for the Gateway® LR reaction LR Clonase™
    791..4159    +  CDS            RIMS2 (fragment): RIMS2_HUMAN - Also known as KIAA0751, RAB3IP3, RIM2. Experimental evidence at protein level: Swiss-Prot protein existence level 1. Rab effector involved in exocytosis. May act as scaffold protein. Plays a role in dendrite formation by melanocytes (PubMed:23999003). From Homo sapiens (Human).
   4167..4262    -  protein_bind   attL3: mutant version of attL; recombination site for the Gateway® LR reaction LR Clonase™
   4281..4299    -  promoter       T7 promoter: promoter for bacteriophage T7 RNA polymerase
   4489..4512    +  promoter       Pc promoter (fragment): intI1 (promoter lies within the coding sequence); class 1 integron promoter
   4688..4744    +  CDS            GmR (fragment): gentamycin acetyltransferase; aacC1; confers resistance to gentamycin
   4751..5542    +  CDS            SmR: aminoglycoside adenylyltransferase (Murphy, 1985); aadA; confers resistance to spectinomycin and streptomycin
   5635..6223    +  rep_origin     ori: high-copy-number ColE1/pMB1/pBR322/pUC origin of replication
>Addgene plasmid #81803 | pDONR223_RIMS2_WT | addgene full sequence | sequence record 169161 | Addgene NGS Result
CTTTCCTGCGTTATCCCCTGATTCTGTGGATAACCGTATTACCGCCTTTGAGTGAGCTGATACCGCTCGC
CGCAGCCGAACGACCGAGCGCAGCGAGTCAGTGAGCGAGGAAGCGGAAGAGCGCCCAATACGCAAACCGC
CTCTCCCCGCGCGTTGGCCGATTCATTAATGCAGCTGGCACGACAGGTTTCCCGACTGGAAAGCGGGCAG
TGAGCGCAACGCAATTAATACGCGTACCGCTAGCCAGGAAGAGTTTGTAGAAACGCAAAAAGGCCATCCG
TCAGGATGGCCTTCTGCTTAGTTTGATGCCTGGCAGTTTATGGCGGGCGTCCTGCCCGCCACCCTCCGGG
CCGTTGCTTCACAACGTTCAAATCCGCTCCCGGCGGATTTGTCCTACTCAGGAGAGCGTTCACCGACAAA
CAACAGATAAAACGAAAGGCCCAGTCTTCCGACTGAGCCTTTCGTTTTATTTGATGCCTGGCAGTTCCCT
ACTCTCGCGTTAACGCTAGCATGGATGTTTTCCCAGTCACGACGTTGTAAAACGACGGCCAGTCTTAAGC
TCGGGCCCCAAATAATGATTTTATTTTGACTGATAGTGACCTGTTCGTTGCAACAAATTGATGAGCAATG
CTTTTTTATAATGCCAACTTTGTACAAAAAAGTTGGCACCATGCAATTTGAGACATTGCGCCAGGTCTGC
AATTCTGTTTTATCTCATTTTCATGGGGTTTTTTCATCCCCACCAAATATCTTACAAAATGAGCTTTTTG
GACAAACACTGAACAATGCAAGGAAAAGAAGCCCATCTGTGTCCAGAGATCAGAATAGAAGATACGACCA
AAGGGAAGAAAGAGAGGAATATTCACAGTATGCTACTTCGGATACCGCAATGCCTAGATCTCCATCAGAT
TATGCTGATAGGCGATTTCAACATGAACCTCAGTTTTATGAAGACTCTGATCATTTAAGTTATAGGGACT
CCAACAGGAGAAGTCATAGGCATTCCAAAGAATATATTGTAGATGATGAGGATGTGGAAAGCAGAGATGA
ATACGAAAGGCAAAGGAGAGAGGAAGAGTACCAGTCACGCTACCGAAGTGATCCGAATTTGGCCCGTTAT
CCAGTAAAGCCACAACCCTATGAAGAACAAATGCGGATCCATGCTGAAGTGTCCCGAGCACGGCATGAGA
GAAGGCATAGTGATGTTTCTTTGGCAAATGCTGATCTGGAAGATTCCAGGATTTCTATGCTAAGGATGGA
TCGACCATCAAGGCAAAGATCTATATCAGAACGTAGAGCTGCCATGGAAAATCAGCGATCTTATTCAATG
GAAAGAACTCGAGAGGCTCAGGGACCAAGTTCTTATGCACAAAGGACCACAAACCATAGTCCTCCTACCC
CCAGGAGGAGTCCACTACCCATAGATAGACCAGACTTGAGGCGTACTGACTCACTACGGAAACAGCACCA
CTTAGATCCTAGCTCTGCTGTAAGAAAAACAAAACGGGAAAAAATGGAAACAATGTTAAGGAATGATTCT
CTCAGTTCAGACCGGTCAGAGTCAGTGAGACCTCCACCACCAAAGCCTCATAAATCAAAGAAAGGCGGTA
AAATGCGCCAGATTTCGTTGAGCAGTTCAGAGGAGGAATTGGCTTCCACGCCTGAATATACAAGTTGTGA
TGATGTTGAGATTGAAAGTGAGAGTGTAAGTGAAAAAGGAGACATGGATTACAACTGGTTGGATCATACG
TCTTGGCATAGCAGTGAGGCATCCCCAATGTCTTTGCACCCTGTAACCTGGCAACCATCTAAAGATGGAG
ATCGTTTAATTGGTCGCATTTTATTAAATAAGCGTCTAAAAGATGGAAGTGTACCTCGAGATTCAGGAGC
AATGCTTGGCTTGAAGGTTGTAGGAGGAAAGATGACTGAATCAGGTCGGCTTTGTGCATTTATTACTAAA
GTAAAAAAAGGAAGTTTAGCTGATACTGTAGGACATCTTAGACCAGGTGATGAAGTATTAGAATGGAATG
GAAGACTACTGCAAGGAGCCACATTTGAGGAAGTGTACAACATCATTCTAGAATCCAAACCTGAACCACA
AGTAGAACTTGTAGTTTCAAGGCCTATTGGAGATATACCGCGAATACCTGATAGCACACATGCACAACTG
GAGTCCAGTTCTAGCTCCTTTGAATCTCAAAAAATGGATCGTCCTTCTATTTCTGTTACCTCTCCCATGA
GTCCTGGAATGTTGAGGGATGTCCCACAGTTCTTATCAGGACAACTTTCAATAAAACTATGGTTTGACAA
GGTTGGTCACCAATTAATAGTTACAATTTTGGGAGCAAAAGATCTCCCTTCCAGGGAAGATGGGAGGCCA
AGGAATCCTTATGTTAAAATTTACTTTCTTCCAGACAGAAGTGATAAAAACAAGAGAAGAACTAAAACAG
TAAAGAAAACATTGGAACCCAAATGGAACCAAACATTCATTTATTCTCCAGTCCACCGAAGAGAATTTCG
GGAACGAATGCTAGAGATTACCCTTTGGGATCAAGCTCGTGTTCGAGAGGAAGAAAGTGAATTCTTAGGG
GAGATTTTAATTGAATTAGAAACAGCATTATTAGATGATGAGCCACATTGGTACAAACTTCAGACGCATG
ATGTCTCTTCATTGCCACTTCCCCACCCTTCTCCATATATGCCACGAAGACAGCTCCATGGAGAGAGCCC
AACACGGAGGTTGCAAAGGTCAAAGAGAATAAGTGATAGTGAAGTCTCTGACTATGACTGTGATGATGGA
ATTGGTGTAGTATCAGATTATCGACATGATGGTCGAGATCTTCAAAGCTCAACATTATCAGTGCCAGAAC
AAGTAATGTCATCAAACCACTGTTCACCATCAGGGTCTCCTCATCGAGTAGATGTTATAGGAAGGACTAG
ATCATGGTCACCCAGTGTCCCTCCTCCACAAAGTCGGAATGTGGAACAGGGGCTTCGAGGGACCCGCACT
ATGACCGGACATTATAATACAATTAGCCGAATGGACAGACATCGTGTCATGGATGACCATTATTCTCCAG
ATAGAGACAGTCATTTTCTTACTCTACCTCGCTCCAGATACAGTCAGACCATTGACCATCATCACAGGGA
TGGCAGGGATTGTGAAGCAGCAGATAGACAGCCATATCACAGATCCAGATCAACAGAACAACGGCCTCTC
CTTGAGCGGACCACCACCCGCTCCAGATCCACTGAACGTCCTGATACAAACCTCATGAGGTCGATGCCTT
CATTAATGACTGGAAGATCTGCCCCTCCTTCACCTGCCTTATCGAGGTCTCATCCTCGTACTGGGTCTGT
CCAGACAAGCCCATCAAGTACTCCAGTCGCAGGACGAAGGGGCCGACAGCTTCCACAGCTTCCACCAAAG
GGAACGTTGGATAGAAAAGCAGGAGGTAAAAAACTAAGGAGCACTGTCCAAAGAAGTACAGAAACAGGCC
TGGCCGTGGAAATGAGGAACTGGATGACTCGACAGGCAAGCCGAGAGTCTACAGATGGTAGCATGAACAG
CTACAGCTCAGAAGGAAATCTGATTTTCCCTGGTGTTCGCTTGGCCTCTGATAGCCAGTTCAGTGATTTC
CTGGATGGCCTTGGCCCTGCTCAGCTAGTGGGACGCCAGACTCTGGCAACACCTGCAATGGGTGACATTC
AGGTAGGAATGATGGACAAAAAGGGACAGCTGGAGGTAGAAATCATCCGGGCCCGTGGCCTTGTTGTAAA
ACCAGGTTCCAAGACACTGCCAGCACCGTATGTAAAAGTGTATCTATTAGATAACGGAGTCTGCATAGCC
AAAAAGAAAACAAAAGTGGCAAGAAAAACGCTGGAACCCCTTTACCAGCAGCTATTATCTTTCGAAGAGA
GTCCACAAGGAAAAGTTTTACAGATCATCGTCTGGGGAGATTATGGCCGCATGGATCACAAATCTTTTAT
GGGAGTGGCCCAGATACTTTTAGATGAACTAGAGCTATCCAATATGGTGATCGGATGGTTCAAACTTTTC
CCACCTTCCTCCCTAGTAGATCCAACCTTGGCCCCTCTGACAAGAAGAGCTTCCCAATCATCTCTGGAAA
GTTCAACTGGACCTTCTTACTCTCGTTCATGATTGCCAACTTTCTTGTACAAAGTTGGCATTATAAGAAA
GCATTGCTTATCAATTTGTTGCAACGAACAGGTCACTATCAGTCAAAATAAAATCATTATTTGCCATCCA
GCTGATATCCCCTATAGTGAGTCGTATTACATGGTCATAGCTGTTTCCTGGCAGCTCTGGCCCGTGTCTC
AAAATCTCTGATGTTACATTGCACAAGATAAAAATATATCATCATGCCTCCTCTAGACCAGCCAGGACAG
AAATGCCTCGACTTCGCTGCTACCCAAGGTTGCCGGGTGACGCACACCGTGGAAACGGATGAAGGCACGA
ACCCAGTGGACATAAGCCTGTTCGGTTCGTAAGCTGTAATGCAAGTAGCGTATGCGCTCACGCAACTGGT
CCAGAACCTTGACCGAACGCAGCGGTGGTAACGGCGCAGTGGCGGTTTTCATGGCTTGTTATGACTGTTT
TTTTGGGGTACAGTCTATGCCTCGGGCATCCAAGCAGCAAGCGCGTTACGCCGTGGGTCGATGTTTGATG
TTATGGAGCAGCAACGATGTTACGCAGCAGGGCAGTCGCCCTAAAACAAAGTTAAACATTATGAGGGAAG
CGGTGATCGCCGAAGTATCGACTCAACTATCAGAGGTAGTTGGCGTCATCGAGCGCCATCTCGAACCGAC
GTTGCTGGCCGTACATTTGTACGGCTCCGCAGTGGATGGCGGCCTGAAGCCACACAGTGATATTGATTTG
CTGGTTACGGTGACCGTAAGGCTTGATGAAACAACGCGGCGAGCTTTGATCAACGACCTTTTGGAAACTT
CGGCTTCCCCTGGAGAGAGCGAGATTCTCCGCGCTGTAGAAGTCACCATTGTTGTGCACGACGACATCAT
TCCGTGGCGTTATCCAGCTAAGCGCGAACTGCAATTTGGAGAATGGCAGCGCAATGACATTCTTGCAGGT
ATCTTCGAGCCAGCCACGATCGACATTGATCTGGCTATCTTGCTGACAAAAGCAAGAGAACATAGCGTTG
CCTTGGTAGGTCCAGCGGCGGAGGAACTCTTTGATCCGGTTCCTGAACAGGATCTATTTGAGGCGCTAAA
TGAAACCTTAACGCTATGGAACTCGCCGCCCGACTGGGCTGGCGATGAGCGAAATGTAGTGCTTACGTTG
TCCCGCATTTGGTACAGCGCAGTAACCGGCAAAATCGCGCCGAAGGATGTCGCTGCCGACTGGGCAATGG
AGCGCCTGCCGGCCCAGTATCAGCCCGTCATACTTGAAGCTAGACAGGCTTATCTTGGACAAGAAGAAGA
TCGCTTGGCCTCGCGCGCAGATCAGTTGGAAGAATTTGTCCACTACGTGAAAGGCGAGATCACCAAGGTA
GTCGGCAAATAACCCTCGAGCCACCCATGACCAAAATCCCTTAACGTGAGTTACGCGTCGTTCCACTGAG
CGTCAGACCCCGTAGAAAAGATCAAAGGATCTTCTTGAGATCCTTTTTTTCTGCGCGTAATCTGCTGCTT
GCAAACAAAAAAACCACCGCTACCAGCGGTGGTTTGTTTGCCGGATCAAGAGCTACCAACTCTTTTTCCG
AAGGTAACTGGCTTCAGCAGAGCGCAGATACCAAATACTGTTCTTCTAGTGTAGCCGTAGTTAGGCCACC
ACTTCAAGAACTCTGTAGCACCGCCTACATACCTCGCTCTGCTAATCCTGTTACCAGTGGCTGCTGCCAG
TGGCGATAAGTCGTGTCTTACCGGGTTGGACTCAAGACGATAGTTACCGGATAAGGCGCAGCGGTCGGGC
TGAACGGGGGGTTCGTGCACACAGCCCAGCTTGGAGCGAACGACCTACACCGAACTGAGATACCTACAGC
GTGAGCTATGAGAAAGCGCCACGCTTCCCGAAGGGAGAAAGGCGGACAGGTATCCGGTAAGCGGCAGGGT
CGGAACAGGAGAGCGCACGAGGGAGCTTCCAGGGGGAAACGCCTGGTATCTTTATAGTCCTGTCGGGTTT
CGCCACCTCTGACTTGAGCGTCGATTTTTGTGATGCTCGTCAGGGGGGCGGAGCCTATGGAAAAACGCCA
GCAACGCGGCCTTTTTACGGTTCCTGGCCTTTTGCTGGCCTTTTGCTCACATGTT
