>Addgene plasmid #81803 | pDONR223_RIMS2_WT | depositor partial sequence | sequence record 155122 | Insert sequence
ATGCAATTTGAGACATTGCGCCAGGTCTGCAATTCTGTTTTATCTCATTTTCATGGGGTTTTTTCATCCC
CACCAAATATCTTACAAAATGAGCTTTTTGGACAAACACTGAACAATGCAAGGAAAAGAAGCCCATCTGT
GTCCAGAGATCAGAATAGAAGATACGACCAAAGGGAAGAAAGAGAGGAATATTCACAGTATGCTACTTCG
GATACCGCAATGCCTAGATCTCCATCAGATTATGCTGATAGGCGATTTCAACATGAACCTCAGTTTTATG
AAGACTCTGATCATTTAAGTTATAGGGACTCCAACAGGAGAAGTCATAGGCATTCCAAAGAATATATTGT
AGATGATGAGGATGTGGAAAGCAGAGATGAATACGAAAGGCAAAGGAGAGAGGAAGAGTACCAGTCACGC
TACCGAAGTGATCCGAATTTGGCCCGTTATCCAGTAAAGCCACAACCCTATGAAGAACAAATGCGGATCC
ATGCTGAAGTGTCCCGAGCACGGCATGAGAGAAGGCATAGTGATGTTTCTTTGGCAAATGCTGATCTGGA
AGATTCCAGGATTTCTATGCTAAGGATGGATCGACCATCAAGGCAAAGATCTATATCAGAACGTAGAGCT
GCCATGGAAAATCAGCGATCTTATTCAATGGAAAGAACTCGAGAGGCTCAGGGACCAAGTTCTTATGCAC
AAAGGACCACAAACCATAGTCCTCCTACCCCCAGGAGGAGTCCACTACCCATAGATAGACCAGACTTGAG
GCGTACTGACTCACTACGGAAACAGCACCACTTAGATCCTAGCTCTGCTGTAAGAAAAACAAAACGGGAA
AAAATGGAAACAATGTTAAGGAATGATTCTCTCAGTTCAGACCGGTCAGAGTCAGTGAGACCTCCACCAC
CAAAGCCTCATAAATCAAAGAAAGGCGGTAAAATGCGCCAGATTTCGTTGAGCAGTTCAGAGGAGGAATT
GGCTTCCACGCCTGAATATACAAGTTGTGATGATGTTGAGATTGAAAGTGAGAGTGTAAGTGAAAAAGGA
GACATGGATTACAACTGGTTGGATCATACGTCTTGGCATAGCAGTGAGGCATCCCCAATGTCTTTGCACC
CTGTAACCTGGCAACCATCTAAAGATGGAGATCGTTTAATTGGTCGCATTTTATTAAATAAGCGTCTAAA
AGATGGAAGTGTACCTCGAGATTCAGGAGCAATGCTTGGCTTGAAGGTTGTAGGAGGAAAGATGACTGAA
TCAGGTCGGCTTTGTGCATTTATTACTAAAGTAAAAAAAGGAAGTTTAGCTGATACTGTAGGACATCTTA
GACCAGGTGATGAAGTATTAGAATGGAATGGAAGACTACTGCAAGGAGCCACATTTGAGGAAGTGTACAA
CATCATTCTAGAATCCAAACCTGAACCACAAGTAGAACTTGTAGTTTCAAGGCCTATTGGAGATATACCG
CGAATACCTGATAGCACACATGCACAACTGGAGTCCAGTTCTAGCTCCTTTGAATCTCAAAAAATGGATC
GTCCTTCTATTTCTGTTACCTCTCCCATGAGTCCTGGAATGTTGAGGGATGTCCCACAGTTCTTATCAGG
ACAACTTTCAATAAAACTATGGTTTGACAAGGTTGGTCACCAATTAATAGTTACAATTTTGGGAGCAAAA
GATCTCCCTTCCAGGGAAGATGGGAGGCCAAGGAATCCTTATGTTAAAATTTACTTTCTTCCAGACAGAA
GTGATAAAAACAAGAGAAGAACTAAAACAGTAAAGAAAACATTGGAACCCAAATGGAACCAAACATTCAT
TTATTCTCCAGTCCACCGAAGAGAATTTCGGGAACGAATGCTAGAGATTACCCTTTGGGATCAAGCTCGT
GTTCGAGAGGAAGAAAGTGAATTCTTAGGGGAGATTTTAATTGAATTAGAAACAGCATTATTAGATGATG
AGCCACATTGGTACAAACTTCAGACGCATGATGTCTCTTCATTGCCACTTCCCCACCCTTCTCCATATAT
GCCACGAAGACAGCTCCATGGAGAGAGCCCAACACGGAGGTTGCAAAGGTCAAAGAGAATAAGTGATAGT
GAAGTCTCTGACTATGACTGTGATGATGGAATTGGTGTAGTATCAGATTATCGACATGATGGTCGAGATC
TTCAAAGCTCAACATTATCAGTGCCAGAACAAGTAATGTCATCAAACCACTGTTCACCATCAGGGTCTCC
TCATCGAGTAGATGTTATAGGAAGGACTAGATCATGGTCACCCAGTGTCCCTCCTCCACAAAGTCGGAAT
GTGGAACAGGGGCTTCGAGGGACCCGCACTATGACCGGACATTATAATACAATTAGCCGAATGGACAGAC
ATCGTGTCATGGATGACCATTATTCTCCAGATAGAGACAGTCATTTTCTTACTCTACCTCGCTCCAGATA
CAGTCAGACCATTGACCATCATCACAGGGATGGCAGGGATTGTGAAGCAGCAGATAGACAGCCATATCAC
AGATCCAGATCAACAGAACAACGGCCTCTCCTTGAGCGGACCACCACCCGCTCCAGATCCACTGAACGTC
CTGATACAAACCTCATGAGGTCGATGCCTTCATTAATGACTGGAAGATCTGCCCCTCCTTCACCTGCCTT
ATCGAGGTCTCATCCTCGTACTGGGTCTGTCCAGACAAGCCCATCAAGTACTCCAGTCGCAGGACGAAGG
GGCCGACAGCTTCCACAGCTTCCACCAAAGGGAACGTTGGATAGAAAAGCAGGAGGTAAAAAACTAAGGA
GCACTGTCCAAAGAAGTACAGAAACAGGCCTGGCCGTGGAAATGAGGAACTGGATGACTCGACAGGCAAG
CCGAGAGTCTACAGATGGTAGCATGAACAGCTACAGCTCAGAAGGAAATCTGATTTTCCCTGGTGTTCGC
TTGGCCTCTGATAGCCAGTTCAGTGATTTCCTGGATGGCCTTGGCCCTGCTCAGCTAGTGGGACGCCAGA
CTCTGGCAACACCTGCAATGGGTGACATTCAGGTAGGAATGATGGACAAAAAGGGACAGCTGGAGGTAGA
AATCATCCGGGCCCGTGGCCTTGTTGTAAAACCAGGTTCCAAGACACTGCCAGCACCGTATGTAAAAGTG
TATCTATTAGATAACGGAGTCTGCATAGCCAAAAAGAAAACAAAAGTGGCAAGAAAAACGCTGGAACCCC
TTTACCAGCAGCTATTATCTTTCGAAGAGAGTCCACAAGGAAAAGTTTTACAGATCATCGTCTGGGGAGA
TTATGGCCGCATGGATCACAAATCTTTTATGGGAGTGGCCCAGATACTTTTAGATGAACTAGAGCTATCC
AATATGGTGATCGGATGGTTCAAACTTTTCCCACCTTCCTCCCTAGTAGATCCAACCTTGGCCCCTCTGA
CAAGAAGAGCTTCCCAATCATCTCTGGAAAGTTCAACTGGACCTTCTTACTCTCGTTCA
