>Addgene plasmid #81803 | pDONR223_RIMS2_WT | addgene partial sequence | sequence record 160630 | M13-F20 5'-TGTAAAACGACGGCCAGT-3'
TGACCTGTTCGTTGCAACAAATTGATGAGCAATGCTTTTTTATAATGCCAACTTTGTACAAAAAAGTTGG
CACCATGCAATTTGAGACATTGCGCCAGGTCTGCAATTCTGTTTTATCTCATTTTCATGGGGTTTTTTCA
TCCCCACCAAATATCTTACAAAATGAGCTTTTTGGACAAACACTGAACAATGCAAGGAAAAGAAGCCCAT
CTGTGTCCAGAGATCAGAATAGAAGATACGACCAAAGGGAAGAAAGAGAGGAATATTCACAGTATGCTAC
TTCGGATACCGCAATGCCTAGATCTCCATCAGATTATGCTGATAGGCGATTTCAACATGAACCTCAGTTT
TATGAAGACTCTGATCATTTAAGTTATAGGGACTCCAACAGGAGAAGTCATAGGCATTCCAAAGAATATA
TTGTAGATGATGAGGATGTGGAAAGCAGAGATGAATACGAAAGGCAAAGGAGAGAGGAAGAGTACCAGTC
ACGCTACCGAAGTGATCCGAATTTGGCCCGTTATCCAGTAAAGCCACAACCCTATGAAGAACAAATGCGG
ATCCATGCTGAAGTGTCCCGAGCACGGCATGAGAGAAGGCATAGTGATGTTTCTTTGGCAAATGCTGATC
TGGAAGATTCCAGGATTTCTATGCTAAGGATGGATCGACCATCAAGGCAAAGATCTATATCAGAACGTAG
AGCTGCCATGGAAAATCAGCGATCTTATTCAATGGAAAGAACTCGAGAGGCTCAGGGACCAAGTTCTTAT
GCACAAAGGACCACAAACCATAGTCCTCCTACCCCCAGGAGGAGTCCACTACCCATAGATAGACCAGACT
TGAGGCGTACTGACTCACTACGGAAACAGCACCACTTAGATCCTAGCTCTGCTGTAAGAAAAACAAAACG
GGAAAAAATGGAAACAATGTTAAGGAATGATTCTCTCAGTTCAGACCGGTCAGAGTCAGTGAGACCTCC
